>Addgene plasmid #213803 | POC1477 | addgene full sequence | sequence record 437783 | Addgene NGS Result
TTCTCATGTTTGACAGCTTATCATCGATAAGCTTTAATGCGGTAGTTTATCACAGTTAAATTGCTAACGC
AGTCAGGCACCGTGTATGAAATCTAACAATGCGCTCATCGTCATCCTCGGCACCGTCACCCTGGATGCTG
TAGGCATAGGCTTGGTTATGCCGGTACTGCCGGGCCTCTTGCGGGATATCCGGATATAGTTCCTCCTTTC
AGCAAAAAACCCCTCAAGACCCGTTTAGAGGCCCCAAGGGGTTATGCTAGTTATTGCTCAGCGGTGGCAG
CAGCCAACTCAGCTTCCTTTCGGGCTTTGTTAGCAGCCGGATCCTTAGTTAATTGCGGCATCAGTCAGGG
CGTCCGCAAGATGAAGCTGCGTCTGTTGAGCGCTCTGAATCTGCAGCTTTAATTTTTCACACAGTTCATT
AAAATCGTTTAATTTAAGCATGATTTTTTCTGCTTCGCTACTAGGTGGAATAGCCACTGGACATCCACGA
AGTTGCGTCTTGTTGATACTCGCCAGGTTGGTAGTTTGTTTAGAGGCACTCGCGAAGTAATCACGGGCGT
AAGGAGAGTTCATGTACGTCTCAAGCCAATAGGGATCGATGTCCTGCCCGATAATACGTCCCTTAAACAC
GTGGTTTTGATTGGCGATATACCAGTCGTGGCACCAAACAGTAGTACGCCCTACTGTGTCCCAATCGCCG
CCTTCCGTGATTAACAAGTCGCCCTTGATCACGTGGTACTTATCCTTCTCTTCTTCGGGAATGTCGATTT
CTTTAACTTCTGAAAGGTCCAAATAACCGCGCTGCACGTTGGCTACGCGCAAATACGGGATAGAAATAAG
CTTGCGATTTGCTAAGTTGCGGCCCTTGGTAATGCCCGATTGAATATCTACGACGTCCTCAAATAAACAC
CATTCCCAACCCGATGGTAACTCGAATGGTTTTTCCTCATCACTAATCGGCGGTAATGGCTTTTGCTTCT
TCATCTTTCCATCCTTTACCAACTGTGCTTTTTCCTGTGCAATACGCTTCAGCAGTTCAGATGCTGGTTC
ATCGTTTGGGTCCTGTGGCACCAGCTTACCCATGACAGCCAGTTGCAGGATCGTCTGCTTCAGGGCGTCG
ATACTGACTTCAGTTGTAAAAAGAGTATCGAAGTGTTCGCTGATACGGGCCCAATTTTCAGCTAACTCAT
CTGCATTCTGGCTGTCCGTCAAGGTGGTTAACAACGTTTCCACTAATTGTTGATGTGCATCAAGGGAAGT
CAGGCTATATTGTTCTAACTGATCGCAAAGGGACATCAGCTCCTTAATTTTTTTGAAGATACTATATTGT
TCCTGGACGGGTGGAATTGGCAAAAGCAATGTTTTCAGGTGCCCGGTTGCGATGCGGAAGCGCGTCGCGC
CCTTTCCAAACGATTCTACTTGCTGACGAAATGTTAAACTGTTAATGGCGGAAATAATATATTCCGCACT
ATAATTTCCTGAAGGGCGCATTGTAGCAATATCTACTACAGTGATAGCGCTTTGGGAAAGCTTAGGAAAG
ATGCACGCGCGTCCGATCGGGTTCGGTAAGCGCGCGATAAGGATATCACCCTCCATCAGTTGATGGCAGT
TCAAACGATGAAACGTCGAAGTGTTGATATAGCGATCGGACTTGTCCTTGAAATCTCCCACGCCAACATC
AGCTAACTGAATCAAACGGTAAGCGCCTGACGGGTCCTGGTCTTTTGACTCGATCCAATCCCCGTCAATG
ATTCCCATAGGAGCTAATTCATTTAAACGAGCCCATTCCCAGCCCGCTGGCAGTTCAAATGGCTTTTCCT
CCTCAGAGATTTCTGGCAAGGGCTTCTGCTTTTTAATCTTACCTTGTTTCACCAGCTCCGCTTTTTCTGT
CGCGATGCGTTCTAAAAGCACCGAAGCGGGCTTGTCATTTGGGTCTTGCGGGACCAGCTTGCCACGTACG
GCCAGTTCTAAAATAAGTTCGCGAAGCTTCTTAATTCCATACAAGTCGATTTTGCCGCTGCTCCCGCGAC
CGGCCGTGGAGCGCGTCTGAAGGGCGGTAGTCCAGGTGTCGATATGATCTACAATAAGTTTTTCCACCGC
CATATGGCTGCCGCGCGGCACCAGGCCGCTGCTGTGATGATGATGATGATGGCTGCTGCCCATGGTATAT
CTCCTTCTTAAAGTTAAACAAAATTATTTCTAGAGGGGAATTGTTATCCGCTCACAATTCCCCTATAGTG
AGTCGTATTAATTTCGCGGGATCGAGATCTCGATCCTCTACGCCGGACGCATCGTGGCCGGCATCACCGG
CGCCACAGGTGCGGTTGCTGGCGCCTATATCGCCGACATCACCGATGGGGAAGATCGGGCTCGCCACTTC
GGGCTCATGAGCGCTTGTTTCGGCGTGGGTATGGTGGCAGGCCCCGTGGCCGGGGGACTGTTGGGCGCCA
TCTCCTTGCATGCACCATTCCTTGCGGCGGCGGTGCTCAACGGCCTCAACCTACTACTGGGCTGCTTCCT
AATGCAGGAGTCGCATAAGGGAGAGCGTCGAGATCCCGGACACCATCGAATGGCGCAAAACCTTTCGCGG
TATGGCATGATAGCGCCCGGAAGAGAGTCAATTCAGGGTGGTGAATGTGAAACCAGTAACGTTATACGAT
GTCGCAGAGTATGCCGGTGTCTCTTATCAGACCGTTTCCCGCGTGGTGAACCAGGCCAGCCACGTTTCTG
CGAAAACGCGGGAAAAAGTGGAAGCGGCGATGGCGGAGCTGAATTACATTCCCAACCGCGTGGCACAACA
ACTGGCGGGCAAACAGTCGTTGCTGATTGGCGTTGCCACCTCCAGTCTGGCCCTGCACGCGCCGTCGCAA
ATTGTCGCGGCGATTAAATCTCGCGCCGATCAACTGGGTGCCAGCGTGGTGGTGTCGATGGTAGAACGAA
GCGGCGTCGAAGCCTGTAAAGCGGCGGTGCACAATCTTCTCGCGCAACGCGTCAGTGGGCTGATCATTAA
CTATCCGCTGGATGACCAGGATGCCATTGCTGTGGAAGCTGCCTGCACTAATGTTCCGGCGTTATTTCTT
GATGTCTCTGACCAGACACCCATCAACAGTATTATTTTCTCCCATGAAGACGGTACGCGACTGGGCGTGG
AGCATCTGGTCGCATTGGGTCACCAGCAAATCGCGCTGTTAGCGGGCCCATTAAGTTCTGTCTCGGCGCG
TCTGCGTCTGGCTGGCTGGCATAAATATCTCACTCGCAATCAAATTCAGCCGATAGCGGAACGGGAAGGC
GACTGGAGTGCCATGTCCGGTTTTCAACAAACCATGCAAATGCTGAATGAGGGCATCGTTCCCACTGCGA
TGCTGGTTGCCAACGATCAGATGGCGCTGGGCGCAATGCGCGCCATTACCGAGTCCGGGCTGCGCGTTGG
TGCGGATATCTCGGTAGTGGGATACGACGATACCGAAGACAGCTCATGTTATATCCCGCCGTTAACCACC
ATCAAACAGGATTTTCGCCTGCTGGGGCAAACCAGCGTGGACCGCTTGCTGCAACTCTCTCAGGGCCAGG
CGGTGAAGGGCAATCAGCTGTTGCCCGTCTCACTGGTGAAAAGAAAAACCACCCTGGCGCCCAATACGCA
AACCGCCTCTCCCCGCGCGTTGGCCGATTCATTAATGCAGCTGGCACGACAGTTTCCCGACTGGAAAGCG
GGCAGTGAGCGCAACGCAATTAATGTAAGTTAGCTCACTCATTAGGCACCGGGATCTCGACCGATGCCCT
TGAGAGCCTTCAACCCAGTCAGCTCCTTCCGGTGGGCGCGGGGCATGACTATCGTCGCCGCACTTATGAC
TGTCTTCTTTATCATGCAACTCGTAGGACAGGTGCCGGCAGCGCTCTGGGTCATTTTCGGCGAGGACCGC
TTTCGCTGGAGCGCGACGATGATCGGCCTGTCGCTTGCGGTATTCGGAATCTTGCACGCCCTCGCTCAAG
CCTTCGTCACTGGTCCCGCCACCAAACGTTTCGGCGAGAAGCAGGCCATTATCGCCGGCATGGCGGCCGA
CGCGCTGGGCTACGTCTTGCTGGCGTTCGCGACGCGAGGCTGGATGGCCTTCCCCATTATGATTCTTCTC
GCTTCCGGCGGCATCGGGATGCCCGCGTTGCAGGCCATGCTGTCCAGGCAGGTAGATGACGACCATCAGG
GACAGCTTCAAGGATCGCTCGCGGCTCTTACCAGCCTAACTTCGATCATTGGACCGCTGATCGTCACGGC
GATTTATGCCGCCTCGGCGAGCACATGGAACGGGTTGGCATGGATTGTAGGCGCCGCCCTATACCTTGTC
TGCCTCCCCGCGTTGCGTCGCGGTGCATGGAGCCGGGCCACCTCGACCTGAATGGAAGCCGGCGGCACCT
CGCTAACGGATTCACCACTCCAAGAATTGGAGCCAATCAATTCTTGCGGAGAACTGTGAATGCGCAAACC
AACCCTTGGCAGAACATATCCATCGCGTCCGCCATCTCCAGCAGCCGCACGCGGCGCATCTCGGGCAGCG
TTGGGTCCTGGCCACGGGTGCGCATGATCGTGCTCCTGTCGTTGAGGACCCGGCTAGGCTGGCGGGGTTG
CCTTACTGGTTAGCAGAATGAATCACCGATACGCGAGCGAACGTGAAGCGACTGCTGCTGCAAAACGTCT
GCGACCTGAGCAACAACATGAATGGTCTTCGGTTTCCGTGTTTCGTAAAGTCTGGAAACGCGGAAGTCAG
CGCCCTGCACCATTATGTTCCGGATCTGCATCGCAGGATGCTGCTGGCTACCCTGTGGAACACCTACATC
TGTATTAACGAAGCGCTGGCATTGACCCTGAGTGATTTTTCTCTGGTCCCGCCGCATCCATACCGCCAGT
TGTTTACCCTCACAACGTTCCAGTAACCGGGCATGTTCATCATCAGTAACCCGTATCGTGAGCATCCTCT
CTCGTTTCATCGGTATCATTACCCCCATGAACAGAAATCCCCCTTACACGGAGGCATCAGTGACCAAACA
GGAAAAAACCGCCCTTAACATGGCCCGCTTTATCAGAAGCCAGACATTAACGCTTCTGGAGAAACTCAAC
GAGCTGGACGCGGATGAACAGGCAGACATCTGTGAATCGCTTCACGACCACGCTGATGAGCTTTACCGCA
GCTGCCTCGCGCGTTTCGGTGATGACGGTGAAAACCTCTGACACATGCAGCTCCCGGAGACGGTCACAGC
TTGTCTGTAAGCGGATGCCGGGAGCAGACAAGCCCGTCAGGGCGCGTCAGCGGGTGTTGGCGGGTGTCGG
GGCGCAGCCATGACCCAGTCACGTAGCGATAGCGGAGTGTATACTGGCTTAACTATGCGGCATCAGAGCA
GATTGTACTGAGAGTGCACCATTGCGGTGTGAAATACCGCACAGATGCGTAAGGAGAAAATACCGCATCA
GGCGCTCTTCCGCTTCCTCGCTCACTGACTCGCTGCGCTCGGTCGTTCGGCTGCGGCGAGCGGTATCAGC
TCACTCAAAGGCGGTAATACGGTTATCCACAGAATCAGGGGATAACGCAGGAAAGAACATGTGAGCAAAA
GGCCAGCAAAAGGCCAGGAACCGTAAAAAGGCCGCGTTGCTGGCGTTTTTCCATAGGCTCCGCCCCCCTG
ACGAGCATCACAAAAATCGACGCTCAAGTCAGAGGTGGCGAAACCCGACAGGACTATAAAGATACCAGGC
GTTTCCCCCTGGAAGCTCCCTCGTGCGCTCTCCTGTTCCGACCCTGCCGCTTACCGGATACCTGTCCGCC
TTTCTCCCTTCGGGAAGCGTGGCGCTTTCTCATAGCTCACGCTGTAGGTATCTCAGTTCGGTGTAGGTCG
TTCGCTCCAAGCTGGGCTGTGTGCACGAACCCCCCGTTCAGCCCGACCGCTGCGCCTTATCCGGTAACTA
TCGTCTTGAGTCCAACCCGGTAAGACACGACTTATCGCCACTGGCAGCAGCCACTGGTAACAGGATTAGC
AGAGCGAGGTATGTAGGCGGTGCTACAGAGTTCTTGAAGTGGTGGCCTAACTACGGCTACACTAGAAGGA
CAGTATTTGGTATCTGCGCTCTGCTGAAGCCAGTTACCTTCGGAAAAAGAGTTGGTAGCTCTTGATCCGG
CAAACAAACCACCGCTGGTAGCGGTGGTTTTTTTGTTTGCAAGCAGCAGATTACGCGCAGAAAAAAAGGA
TCTCAAGAAGATCCTTTGATCTTTTCTACGGGGTCTGACGCTCAGTGGAACGAAAACTCACGTTAAGGGA
TTTTGGTCATGAGATTATCAAAAAGGATCTTCACCTAGATCCTTTTAAATTAAAAATGAAGTTTTAAATC
AATCTAAAGTATATATGAGTAAACTTGGTCTGACAGTTACCAATGCTTAATCAGTGAGGCACCTATCTCA
GCGATCTGTCTATTTCGTTCATCCATAGTTGCCTGACTCCCCGTCGTGTAGATAACTACGATACGGGAGG
GCTTACCATCTGGCCCCAGTGCTGCAATGATACCGCGAGACCCACGCTCACCGGCTCCAGATTTATCAGC
AATAAACCAGCCAGCCGGAAGGGCCGAGCGCAGAAGTGGTCCTGCAACTTTATCCGCCTCCATCCAGTCT
ATTAATTGTTGCCGGGAAGCTAGAGTAAGTAGTTCGCCAGTTAATAGTTTGCGCAACGTTGTTGCCATTG
CTGCAGGCATCGTGGTGTCACGCTCGTCGTTTGGTATGGCTTCATTCAGCTCCGGTTCCCAACGATCAAG
GCGAGTTACATGATCCCCCATGTTGTGCAAAAAAGCGGTTAGCTCCTTCGGTCCTCCGATCGTTGTCAGA
AGTAAGTTGGCCGCAGTGTTATCACTCATGGTTATGGCAGCACTGCATAATTCTCTTACTGTCATGCCAT
CCGTAAGATGCTTTTCTGTGACTGGTGAGTACTCAACCAAGTCATTCTGAGAATAGTGTATGCGGCGACC
GAGTTGCTCTTGCCCGGCGTCAACACGGGATAATACCGCGCCACATAGCAGAACTTTAAAAGTGCTCATC
ATTGGAAAACGTTCTTCGGGGCGAAAACTCTCAAGGATCTTACCGCTGTTGAGATCCAGTTCGATGTAAC
CCACTCGTGCACCCAACTGATCTTCAGCATCTTTTACTTTCACCAGCGTTTCTGGGTGAGCAAAAACAGG
AAGGCAAAATGCCGCAAAAAAGGGAATAAGGGCGACACGGAAATGTTGAATACTCATACTCTTCCTTTTT
CAATATTATTGAAGCATTTATCAGGGTTATTGTCTCATGAGCGGATACATATTTGAATGTATTTAGAAAA
ATAAACAAATAGGGGTTCCGCGCACATTTCCCCGAAAAGTGCCACCTGACGTCTAAGAAACCATTATTAT
CATGACATTAACCTATAAAAATAGGCGTATCACGAGGCCCTTTCGTCTTCAAGAA
Features (pLannotate 1.2.2; 21 found; start..end, strand, type, name):
     10..38      +  promoter       tet promoter: E. coli promoter for tetracycline efflux protein gene
     86..190     +  CDS            TcR (fragment): tetracycline efflux protein; tet; confers resistance to tetracycline
    213..260     -  terminator     T7 terminator: transcription terminator for bacteriophage T7 RNA polymerase
    268..317     -  CDS            SET1 (fragment): solubility-enhancement tag derived from T7 phage gene 10B
    328..2103    -  CDS            hsdS: T1SA_ECOLX - Also known as hss. Protein inferred from homology: Swiss-Prot protein existence level 3. The M and S subunits together form a methyltransferase (MTase) that methylates two adenine residues in complementary strands of a bipartite DNA recognition sequence. In the presence of the R subunit the complex can also act as an endonuclease, binding to the same target sequence but cutting the DNA some distance from this site. Whether the DNA is cut or modified depends on the methylation state of the target sequence. When the target site is unmodified, the DNA is cut. When the target site is
   2107..2124    -  CDS            thrombin site: thrombin recognition and cleavage site
   2135..2151    -  CDS            capTEV™ (fragment): composite tag for in vivo biotinylation, TEV protease cleavage, and 6xHis tagging
   2170..2192    -  RBS            RBS: efficient ribosome binding site from bacteriophage T7 gene 10 (Olins and Rangwala, 1989)
   2207..2231    -  protein_bind   lac operator: The lac repressor binds to the lac operator to inhibit transcription in E. coli. This inhibition can be relieved by adding lactose or isopropyl-β-D-thiogalactopyranoside (IPTG). lac repressor encoded by lacI
   2232..2250    -  promoter       T7 promoter: promoter for bacteriophage T7 RNA polymerase
   2272..2551    +  CDS            TcR (fragment): tetracycline efflux protein; tet; confers resistance to tetracycline
   2559..2636    +  promoter       lacI promoter: lacI
   2637..3718    +  CDS            lacI: lac repressor; lacI; The lac repressor binds to the lac operator to inhibit transcription in E. coli. This inhibition can be relieved by adding lactose or isopropyl-β-D-thiogalactopyranoside (IPTG).
   3731..3752    +  protein_bind   CAP binding site: CAP binding activates transcription in the presence of cAMP. E. coli catabolite activator protein
   3767..4391    +  CDS            TcR (fragment): tetracycline efflux protein; tet; confers resistance to tetracycline
   4633..5013    -  CDS            YPB1_ECOLX: Protein predicted: Swiss-Prot protein existence level 4. From Escherichia coli.
   5030..5221    +  CDS            rop: Rop protein, which maintains plasmids at low copy number; rop
   5323..5462    +  misc_feature   bom: basis of mobility region from pBR322
   5648..6236    -  rep_origin     ori: high-copy-number ColE1/pMB1/pBR322/pUC origin of replication
   6407..7267    -  CDS            AmpR: β-lactamase; bla; confers resistance to ampicillin, carbenicillin, and related antibiotics
   7268..7372    -  promoter       AmpR promoter: bla
