[The description below was written by a language model from this plasmid's Addgene catalogue record and pLannotate feature annotations shown in this document.]
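Description:
POC1477 is a bacterial expression plasmid built on the pET15b backbone (about 7.5 kb in total) that encodes the specificity (S) subunit of S.Sen0738I, a type I restriction-modification system from Salmonella enterica subsp. enterica serovar Thompson strain CFSAN000738. The roughly 1.8 kb coding sequence, annotated by homology as an hsdS gene, was placed between the NdeI and BamHI sites so that it is fused at its N-terminus to the vector's His6 tag followed by a thrombin cleavage site. This allows affinity purification and optional tag removal. Short annotated hits to capTEV and SET1 tags are partial matches that most likely reflect the His-tag region and residual vector sequence rather than additional functional fusions.

Expression is driven by a T7 promoter with an adjacent lac operator and the T7 gene 10 ribosome binding site, and it ends at the T7 terminator. A plasmid-borne lacI gene supplies repressor, so transcription is IPTG-inducible in hosts that provide T7 RNA polymerase. The plasmid replicates from a pBR322-type ColE1 origin accompanied by rop and the bom region. The catalogue lists it as high copy, although rop normally restrains copy number. Selection is by ampicillin through the bla gene, and the tetracycline-resistance fragments are non-functional pBR322 remnants.

In type I systems the S subunit determines the DNA recognition sequence and works with M subunits to form an active methyltransferase, so this construct would be expected to need a partner methylase subunit, which is not encoded here. The record describes it as a BsaI-associated "switch" methylase component, used for site-selective methylation that blocks cutting by the type IIS enzyme BsaI.
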