Addgene plasmid #213803: POC1477
Purpose: BsaI-associated switch methylase subunit S
Depositing lab: Christopher A. O'Callaghan. Depositing organization: University of Oxford. Publication: DNA methylases for site-selective inhibition of type IIS restriction enzyme activity. Flores-Fernandez CN, Lin D, Robins K, O'Callaghan CA. Appl Microbiol Biotechnol. 2024 Jan 25;108(1):174. doi: 10.1007/s00253-024-13015-7. PubMed 38270650.
Backbone
  Vector backbone: pET15b
  Backbone manufacturer: Novagen
  Backbone size w/o insert (bp): 5708
  Total vector size (bp): 7479
  Vector type: Bacterial Expression
Growth in bacteria
  Bacterial resistance: Ampicillin, 100 μg/mL
  Growth temperature: 37°C
  Growth strain: DH5alpha
  Copy number: High Copy
Gene/Insert
  Gene/Insert name: BsaI-associated switch methylase S.Sen0738I (alt name: S.Sen0738I subunit S)
  Species: S. enterica subsp. enterica serovar Thompson CFSAN000738
  Insert size (bp): 1779
  GenBank ID: CP019196
  Promoter: T7
  Tag / fusion protein: His6-tag (N terminal on insert)
  Cloning method: Restriction Enzyme; 5′ cloning site NdeI (unknown if destroyed); 3′ cloning site BamHI (unknown if destroyed)
  Sequencing primers: 5′ CTAGCCATATGGCGGTGGAAAAACTTATTGTAG; 3′ CTAGGGATCCTTAGTTAATTGCGGCATCAGTCAG
Terms and licenses: Academic/Nonprofit Terms; Industry Terms: Not Available to Industry
How to cite: POC1477 was a gift from Christopher A. O'Callaghan (Addgene plasmid # 213803 ; http://n2t.net/addgene:213803 ; RRID:Addgene_213803)
